Addgene plasmid #129755: pKI-cjPLP1e5-S253T
Purpose: Gene targeting in marmoset cells
Depositing lab: Hideyuki Okano. Depositing organization: Keio University. Publication: Robust and efficient knock-in in embryonic stem cells and early-stage embryos of the common marmoset using the CRISPR-Cas9 system. Yoshimatsu S, Okahara J, Sone T, Takeda Y, Nakamura M, Sasaki E, Kishi N, Shiozawa S, Okano H. Sci Rep. 2019 Feb 6;9(1):1528. doi: 10.1038/s41598-018-37990-w. PubMed 30728412.
Backbone
  Vector backbone: pSINTK
  Vector type: Marmoset targeting
  Selectable markers: Neomycin (select with G418)
Growth in bacteria
  Bacterial resistance: Ampicillin, 100 μg/mL
  Growth temperature: 37°C
  Growth strain: NEB Stable
  Copy number: High Copy
Gene/Insert
  Gene/Insert name: PLP1
  Species: C. jacchus (common marmost)
  Mutation: S253T
  Entrez Gene: PLP1
  Cloning method: Restriction Enzyme; 5′ cloning site Unknown (unknown if destroyed)
Terms and licenses: Academic/Nonprofit Terms; Industry Terms: Not Available to Industry
How to cite: pKI-cjPLP1e5-S253T was a gift from Hideyuki Okano (Addgene plasmid # 129755 ; http://n2t.net/addgene:129755 ; RRID:Addgene_129755)
