[The description below was written by a language model from this plasmid's Addgene catalogue record and pLannotate feature annotations shown in this document.]
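Description:
pKI-cjPLP1e5-S253T is a 14.1 kb gene-targeting (knock-in) donor plasmid built on the pSINTK backbone for homologous recombination at the PLP1 locus of the common marmoset (Callithrix jacchus). PLP1 encodes proteolipid protein, the major myelin protein of the central nervous system. In bacteria the plasmid behaves as a pBluescript-type vector: it has a high-copy ColE1/pUC origin, an f1 origin, ampicillin resistance, and remnants of the lacZα/MCS region flanked by T3 and T7 promoters.

The payload is marmoset PLP1 genomic sequence split into two homology arms. The annotation tool detects the arms as scattered PLP1 coding fragments, evidently exons separated by introns, that matched bovine or human reference proteins. The record states that the insert carries an S253T substitution, and the plasmid name suggests it lies in exon 5, although the feature table does not mark its position. Between the arms sits a positive-selection cassette consisting of a mouse PGK promoter, NeoR and a PGK polyadenylation signal. It is bracketed by two loxP sites in the same orientation, so G418-resistant integrants can be selected and the cassette later excised with Cre. Outside the downstream arm, a second PGK promoter drives truncated HSV thymidine kinase with its own poly(A) signal. This gives negative selection, because randomly integrated copies that retain TK become sensitive to ganciclovir-type nucleoside analogs, whereas correctly recombined alleles lose the cassette. A short adjacent HSV gH fragment is probably carried-over viral flanking sequence.

The stated purpose is gene targeting in marmoset cells. The associated publication describes CRISPR-Cas9-assisted knock-in in marmoset embryonic stem cells and early embryos, but the plasmid itself encodes no nuclease or guide RNA.
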