Features (pLannotate 1.2.2; 29 found; start..end, strand, type, name):
     36..54      +  promoter       T3 promoter: promoter for bacteriophage T3 RNA polymerase
    209..493     +  CDS            PLP1 (fragment): MYPR_BOVIN - Also known as PLP. Experimental evidence at protein level: Swiss-Prot protein existence level 1. This is the major myelin protein from the central nervous system. It plays an important role in the formation or maintenance of the multilamellar structure of myelin. From Bos taurus (Bovine).
   1547..1723    +  CDS            PLP1 (fragment): MYPR_HUMAN - Also known as PLP. Experimental evidence at protein level: Swiss-Prot protein existence level 1. This is the major myelin protein from the central nervous system. It plays an important role in the formation or maintenance of the multilamellar structure of myelin. From Homo sapiens (Human).
   2184..2282    +  CDS            PLP1 (fragment): MYPR_BOVIN - Also known as PLP. Experimental evidence at protein level: Swiss-Prot protein existence level 1. This is the major myelin protein from the central nervous system. It plays an important role in the formation or maintenance of the multilamellar structure of myelin. From Bos taurus (Bovine).
   2804..2823    -  misc_feature   MCS (fragment): pBluescript multiple cloning site
   2861..2894    -  protein_bind   loxP: Cre-mediated recombination occurs in the 8-bp core sequence (GCATACAT). Cre recombinase
   2981..3080    +  CDS            TcR (fragment): tetracycline efflux protein; tet; confers resistance to tetracycline
   3091..3590    +  promoter       PGK promoter: mouse phosphoglycerate kinase 1 promoter
   3604..4407    +  CDS            NeoR/KanR: aminoglycoside phosphotransferase from Tn5; aph(3')-II (or nptII); confers resistance to neomycin, kanamycin, and G418 (Geneticin®)
   4417..4707    +  polyA_signal   PGK poly(A) signal (fragment): mouse phosphoglycerate kinase 1 polyadenylation signal
   4721..4754    -  protein_bind   loxP: Cre-mediated recombination occurs in the 8-bp core sequence (GCATACAT). Cre recombinase
   5004..5105    +  CDS            PLP1 (fragment): MYPR_BOVIN - Also known as PLP. Experimental evidence at protein level: Swiss-Prot protein existence level 1. This is the major myelin protein from the central nervous system. It plays an important role in the formation or maintenance of the multilamellar structure of myelin. From Bos taurus (Bovine).
   6232..6300    +  CDS            PLP1 (fragment): MYPR_BOVIN - Also known as PLP. Experimental evidence at protein level: Swiss-Prot protein existence level 1. This is the major myelin protein from the central nervous system. It plays an important role in the formation or maintenance of the multilamellar structure of myelin. From Bos taurus (Bovine).
   9017..9516    +  promoter       PGK promoter: mouse phosphoglycerate kinase 1 promoter
   9518..9536    +  promoter       Mini-TK promoter (fragment): minimal herpes simplex virus (HSV) thymidine kinase promoter
   9558..9593    +  5'UTR          HSV TK 5'-UTR (fragment): 5' untranslated region from the herpes simplex virus thymidine kinase gene
   9750..10745   +  CDS            ΔTK: truncated herpes simplex virus thymidine kinase (Salomon et al., 1995) confers sensitivity to nucleoside analogs such as acyclovir or ganciclovir
  10787..10835   +  polyA_signal   HSV TK poly(A) signal: herpes simplex virus thymidine kinase polyadenylation signal (Cole and Stacy, 1985)
  11035..11337   +  CDS            gH (fragment): GH_HHV11 - Experimental evidence at protein level: Swiss-Prot protein existence level 1. The heterodimer glycoprotein H-glycoprotein L is required for the fusion of viral and plasma membranes leading to virus entry into the host cell. Following initial binding to host receptor, membrane fusion is mediated by the fusion machinery composed of gB and the heterodimer gH/gL. May also be involved in the fusion between the virion envelope and the outer nuclear membrane during virion morphogenesis. From Human herpesvirus 1 (strain 17) (HHV-1) (Human herpes simplex virus 1).
  11354..11372   -  promoter       T7 promoter: promoter for bacteriophage T7 RNA polymerase
  11380..11535   +  CDS            lacZα (fragment): LacZα fragment of β-galactosidase; lacZ fragment
  11540..11968   +  rep_origin     f1 ori (sequence partly withheld): f1 bacteriophage origin of replication; arrow indicates direction of (+) strand synthesis
  12021..12125   +  promoter       AmpR promoter: bla
  12126..12986   +  CDS            AmpR: β-lactamase; bla; confers resistance to ampicillin, carbenicillin, and related antibiotics
  13157..13745   +  rep_origin     ori: high-copy-number ColE1/pMB1/pBR322/pUC origin of replication
  13928..14020   +  CDS            lacI (fragment): lac repressor; lacI; The lac repressor binds to the lac operator to inhibit transcription in E. coli. This inhibition can be relieved by adding lactose or isopropyl-β-D-thiogalactopyranoside (IPTG).
  14033..14054   +  protein_bind   CAP binding site: CAP binding activates transcription in the presence of cAMP. E. coli catabolite activator protein
  14069..14099   +  promoter       lac promoter: promoter for the E. coli lac operon
  14103..14125   +  protein_bind   lac operator (fragment): The lac repressor binds to the lac operator to inhibit transcription in E. coli. This inhibition can be relieved by adding lactose or isopropyl-β-D-thiogalactopyranoside (IPTG). lac repressor encoded by lacI
>Addgene plasmid #129755 | pKI-cjPLP1e5-S253T | addgene full sequence | sequence record 258341 | Addgene NGS Result
GGAAACAGCTATGACCATGATTACGCCAAGCGCGCAATTAACCCTCACTAAAGGGAACAAAAGCTGGGTA
CGGCCAATGCGGCCGCTAGAGAATCCCTAGCTTTGTTAGGGTGCCTGCTCTGGCGTATACCACATTTATG
TGAGTAAAGGAGCTGGGTCTTCAATTAATACGATTCCTTCGTCTCTTTCATCTCCCTGTTACTGCAGGAT
CCATGCCTTCCAGTATGTCATCTATGGAACTGCCTCTTTCTTCTTCCTTTATGGGGCCCTCCTGCTGGCT
GAGGGCTTCTACACCACCGGCGCAGTCAGGCAGATCTTTGGCGACTACAAGACCACCATCTGCGGCAAGG
GCCTGAGCGCAACGGTAACAGGGGGCCAGAAGGGGAGGGGTTCCAGAGGCCAACATCAAGCTCATTCTTT
GGAGCGGGTGTGTCATTGTTTGGGAAAATGGCTAGGACATCCCGACAAGGTGATCATCCTCAGGATTTTG
TGGCAATAACAAGGGGTGGGGGAAAATTGGGCGTGAGTCTGTGGCCTCGTCCCCACCCAAGGCTGGGTCC
TCTCTAGGGGCCCGGCATTTGAGTGAGGAAGCGATGGCTGCAGCCGAACGAGAAGATCAGGAAGAACGTG
GTGCCCAGCTGGCTTAGCCTCACCTTTCAAAGGTTCCCTAAGCAAATTTCTTTTCAAAATGGAAAGCATG
AGTTATGTAGGATGCTTTGTACAATCAGACCATTTCTAAGCCACCTGTTGGTATCCCTTTACTCCCTTCC
TAGCAGGGACCACAAGAGTGGATATAACTGGACAAGAGTCTAAAATACTGCTCGTGAGATTGAGACTTGG
ACACCTGATCTGAGAAGGAGGATTGATAATAAAAATTAAATAATTGACTCCAAGGTGAAATTTACCATAT
TCCGGGATCCTACTCTGTTGGAAGTCCCAGAGGGAATTGGAGTAGATCTGCATGTTGAATGTTTTATCAT
TGTCTGAGGGTTATCCATCTGTGCTTTGAGTGGGGTGCACATTGGTTTTCAGTATCTGGAGTTAAAGATC
CTTTGAGGGCTGAACATGTGCAGGTTCTAGCCATGTCTTTTTGTGGCCAGCAGTCAGCTTAGAAAGGTTT
TGTATATGAAATTTTAATCTCCTATTGGCTTTGTTCAATGACTAGGGAACAAAAATGTTCCCGTGGCAAG
GAACATTTTCTAAGCTCAGCCTAAGGCACAAAACGGCACGACTTTCTTTCAAGATCTATTTTGATTTCTT
TACACCTTATCTGCCCAGAAACATCTCCTGAAGCCTTTCTAACCCAGGGATCCTCCTCACTCCTCCCCTA
CCCATTCCCCCCACCCTCCGTCACACTTGGGGCCAGTTCTCTAGTAGATACTGCCAATGACCCTTGGCAG
AGGTGCCCTGCTCACTAATTTAATTTGGGGGAGCCCTGGAATCTGATTTTAATATCTGGCACATGCCAGT
ACAGGATCTCCCAGTTTGTGTTTCTACATCTGCAGACGGATACTGATTTCTAACCACCCCATGTCAATCA
TTTTAGTTTGTGGGCATCACCTATGCCCTGACCGTTGTGTGGCTCCTGGTGTTTGCCTGCTCTGCTATAC
CTGTGTACATTTACTTCAACACCTGGACCACCTGCCAGTCTATTGCCTTCCCCAGCAAGACCTCTGCCAG
TATAGGCAGTCTCTGTGCTGATGCCAGAATGTATGGTGAGTTAGGGCACGGGTGCTTTGGCTCTCCTACC
CACTATGGAAGCACAATATATTTGGTTATTTTGTTAGTGTAAGGAGGGTGGTGATTATGAGAAAAAGATA
AGATGATGAATGCTTGGGTCTTAGTTTATTAATCCTTCCCTACTGAAACCAGAGAGGTTTATTCCCTGCG
AAGGGAACTTGGAGGCGATGGGAATTTTCTTGGCCATTCACATTGGCCTACTCTAGTTAATTGCTGTTCT
GAACCCCAAAGCAGCAAATTTCAATAACAAATACAAAGTTGAAGCAGTGTTCAATACTGTCTTCTCTTTT
CCGTAAACCTGTAGAAAAGAGGATCCTGATTGTTGGTAGAATCCAACTTTACAGCAAGGATAATTAGAGA
TGGAAGAAGGGCTCTACGGGGAAGTCTCCACATGGCCCATAACTCTATAAAGCTTCCCCTGGTTGATTTT
TGTGTCTTACTTAGGTGTTCTCCCATGGAATTCTTTCCCTGGCAAGGTTTGTGGCTCCAACCTTCTATCC
ATCTGCAAAACAGCTGAGGTGAGTGCGTTATTTGTGTTATTTTGCAACAGAGTGTGTAATACCATACAAA
TTATACCCATAGCCTTCAATTTCAAGGACTAAAAGTTTCTCTTTGCTGGATTTTGAATTACCAGATTGCC
TTCTAAAAAATATTGGCTAAGTATGCCTGAGCCAATGAGCACAGAAAGTAAAACACCTGTTTTCCCTAGA
GCCACATAGAAAGACTTCCCATCTTAAAAGAGAAGTTTGTAACTTTAGGTAAAGATAGAGCCTAATGGCA
AAATCCCCTAGATGAAAATTTTCATTCCTTTAGTTAAACACCATATCAAGAAAATGAACTGTGCACAGAG
ACATTCATAGTTTTTATAAAAACATTTTCAGTTTGGAACTTTTTTTAATCTCAAATGAGAGGTAAAATAA
GTACATTTGAAGAGGAAAGCACTGTATTGAGAATAGATATTATAAACAAATGAGTCAGGGGACTAAAAGT
AAGCCCTGGGGAGAAAGGCAGTAAATTATTTCTTTGGAAACAAAATGGTGACTTTAAATTTTGGGCCCCT
AGCGGTACCGGGCCCCCCCTCGACCGCCGCTAATTCCGATCATATTCAATAACCCTTAATATAACTTCGT
ATAATGTATGCTATACGAAGTTATTAGGTCTGAAGAGGAGTTTACGTCCAGCCAAGCTTTAATGCGGTAG
TTTATCACAGTTAAATTGCTAACGCAGTCAGGCACCGTGTATGAAATCTAACAATGCGCTCATCGTCATC
CTCGGCACCGTCACCCTGGATGCTGTAGGCATAGGCTTGGTTATGCCGGTACTGCCGGGCCTCTTGCGGG
GAATTCTACCGGGTAGGGGAGGCGCTTTTCCCAAGGCAGTCTGGAGCATGCGCTTTAGCAGCCCCGCTGG
GCACTTGGCGCTACACAAGTGGCCTCTGGCCTCGCACACATTCCACATCCACCGGTAGGCGCCAACCGGC
TCCGTTCTTTGGTGGCCCCTTCGCGCCACCTTCTACTCCTCCCCTAGTCAGGAAGTTCCCCCCCGCCCCG
CAGCTCGCGTCGTGCAGGACGTGACAAATGGAAGTAGCACGTCTCACTAGTCTCGTGCAGATGGACAGCA
CCGCTGAGCAATGGAAGCGGGTAGGCCTTTGGGGCAGCGGCCAATAGCAGCTTTGCTCCTTCGCTTTCTG
GGCTCAGAGGCTGGGAAGGGGTGGGTCCGGGGGCGGGCTCAGGGGCGGGCTCAGGGGCGGGGCGGGCGCC
CGAAGGTCCTCCGGAGGCCCGGCATTCTGCACGCTTCAAAAGCGCACGTCTGCCGCGCTGTTCTCCTCTT
CCTCATCTCCGGGCCTTTCGACCTGCAGCCAATATGGGATCGGCCATTGAACAAGATGGATTGCACGCAG
GTTCTCCGGCCGCTTGGGTGGAGAGGCTATTCGGCTATGACTGGGCACAACAGACAATCGGCTGCTCTGA
TGCCGCCGTGTTCCGGCTGTCAGCGCAGGGGCGCCCGGTTCTTTTTGTCAAGACCGACCTGTCCGGTGCC
CTGAATGAACTGCAGGACGAGGCAGCGCGGCTATCGTGGCTGGCCACGACGGGCGTTCCTTGCGCAGCTG
TGCTCGACGTTGTCACTGAAGCGGGAAGGGACTGGCTGCTATTGGGCGAAGTGCCGGGGCAGGATCTCCT
GTCATCTCACCTTGCTCCTGCCGAGAAAGTATCCATCATGGCTGATGCAATGCGGCGGCTGCATACGCTT
GATCCGGCTACCTGCCCATTCGACCACCAAGCGAAACATCGCATCGAGCGAGCACGTACTCGGATGGAAG
CCGGTCTTGTCGATCAGGATGATCTGGACGAAGAGCATCAGGGGCTCGCGCCAGCCGAACTGTTCGCCAG
GCTCAAGGCGCGCATGCCCGACGGCGATGATCTCGTCGTGACCCATGGCGATGCCTGCTTGCCGAATATC
ATGGTGGAAAATGGCCGCTTTTCTGGATTCATCGACTGTGGCCGGCTGGGTGTGGCGGACCGCTATCAGG
ACATAGCGTTGGCTACCCGTGATATTGCTGAAGAGCTTGGCGGCGAATGGGCTGACCGCTTCCTCGTGCT
TTACGGTATCGCCGCTCCCGATTCGCAGCGCATCGCCTTCTATCGCCTTCTTGACGAGTTCTTCTGAGGG
GATCCGCTGTAAGTCTGCAGAAATTGATGATCTATTAAACAATAAAGATGTCCACTAAAATGGAAGTTTT
TCCTGTCATACTTTGTTAAGAAGGGTGAGAACAGAGTACCTACATTTTGAATGGAAGGATTGGAGCTACG
GGGGTGGGGGTGGGGTGGGATTAGATAAATGCCTGCTCTTTACTGAAGGCTCTTTACTATTGCTTTATGA
TAATGTTTCATAGTTGGATATCATAATTTAAACAAGCAAAACCAAATTAAGGGCCAGCTCATTCCTCCCA
CTCATGATCTATAGATCCGGAACCCTTAATATAACTTCGTATAATGTATGCTATACGAAGTTATTAGGTC
CCTCGACTCTAGGCACGACTGTAGGGAACCAGTATTTGGGAGCACTGTACTATTTCATTAGTATTCTGTG
TTCTGGGTGTTATGGGGCCAGGTGCTATGATGTACACTGAAGACTGGGAGGCCCACACTTAGGGAAGTGA
AAACTTAGTTAGAGATGTAGAATTTGCATACAAGAAAGGTATCAGCACATTCAGAAAGCTATATTCATGA
TTTACAGTGGGGCATATTATTACTATTGCAAGAAACAGTTCTTCCTCTTGCATTTTCCTGCAGTTCCAAA
TGACCTTCCACCTGTTTATTGCTGCATTTGTGGGGGCTGCAGCTACTCTGGTTACCCTGGTGAGTTGACT
TTGAATGATCTTGGCAAGTAAATAGGCCTGAGACAGTGTGGGTACAGCTATTCTGAAAGGCAAGAAGACA
GTCTGTTTCCATCCTTGAAATGCTGGAGAGAAGCTTCTGGGAAGATAGCGAAGGGTAGAGGCTCTGTACT
TTTACTTGCATAGTCAAGGTGGAAAAACATGACAAATTAGATAGGAACAAGAAAAGTGGTATGAGGAAAG
AGGAGGTAAGAGATTCATAGACACGAATGATAATATTTAGTATTTGTAGACCGTGTAATGTTGCCAAGTG
CTTTGCAGTCATAAATTACGGTTAATTCTGAATACGTTGTGATCAGATCAGTGACAACACACTGAAACAT
GAAACATGACTTGCTATAGCCTGGAATTCTATATACTATCAATACGAATCTACCTTGGATACTCTCCAAT
GGATTTAGTTACTCATGTGGAAATGCCGGGAGGACCTCCTAACATTATCAGAATTGTTATGACTGTAATA
CAATGCTATGTCCCAGGTCTTGCTGATAGTGTTACAGTGACCTGTGAATGTAGTTGAATGTAGTGTGCTC
ATTGTGCAGATCAGAAACCTAAGGCACTGAAGGGTGAAGTGATTTATCTGAAGTCATTGTATAAACAGTG
ATCAGACAAGATGAGCTCACAGAACTCCTGGCCCCTATTGCTGAGGCTTCTATACAGACTTAAGTAATTT
CTCGCCTTGTAAAATGAATTGATTCATTAAGCAGGGGAGGGCTATACTGCATGATGTAGCTGTGTGTCTA
CAGCAAGCATCCTATGACTCCAAGTCACTCAGACATGTGGATGTGGCAAAGCCCAAATACTGTTCTCTTC
CCCGATGAAAACTCAGTACTAGACAAGAGGTGTGGAATAAATCTTTATGATTTGATTCTCTGGGCCTGGG
CCATTGGAAGGAAATGCTGCAGAGACATCGGACTTCCAGTCAAGTGTATATGGAGAAAGCCAAGCCTGGG
ATATACTGCTTTTTGCAGAACAGGGGTTTTCCCCTTATTTAGTTATGATTTTATTTCATCCTTCCTCATT
CCCAAAGGGATTTGAGGAGGGAGCGTTTTCTTTTCTACTCTCATTAACATTCTCTATTCTGTTCCCTACA
GCTCACCTTCATGATTGCTGCCACTTACAACTTTGCCGTCCTTAAACTCATGGGCCGAGGCACCAAGTTC
TGATCCCCCGTAAAAATCCCCCTTTCTCTAATAGCGAGGCTCTAACCACACAGCCAACAATACTGCGTCT
CCCATCTTAACTCTTTGCCTTTGCCACTGACTGGCCCTCTTCTTACATGATGAGTGTAACAAGAAAGGAG
AGTCTTGCAGTGATTAAGGTCTCTCTGTGGACTCTCCCCTCTTATGTACCTCTTTTAGTCATTTTGCTTC
ACAGCTGGTTCCTGCTAGAAATGGGAAATGCCTAAGAAGATGACTCCCCAACTGCAAGTCACAAAGGAAT
GGAGGCTCTAATTCAATTTTCAAGCATCTCCTGAGGATCAGAAAGTAATTTCTTCTCAAAGGGTGCTTCC
ACTGATGGAAACAAAGTGGGAGGAAAGATGCTCAGGTACAGAGAAGGAATGTCTTTGGTCCCCTTGCCAT
CTGTAGGGGCCAAATATATTCTCTTTAGTGTACAAAACAGAGAACTCACTCTGGTCTGCCTATTACCACT
GAAGATAGAAGAAAAATGAATGTCAGAAAACCCAGTAAGAGCGTTTGCCCAAATCTGCCTATTGCAGCTG
GGAGAAGGGGGTCAAAGCAAGGATCTTTCACTCACAGAAAGAGAGCACTGACCCCGGTGGCGATGGACTA
CCAAAGCCCTAATTCAGCCAACCTTACTTACAGCATAAGGGAGCGTAGTGTCTGTGTAGACGAAGGGGGC
ATCTGGCCTTACACCTCGTTAGGGAAGAGAAACAGGGTGTTGTCAGCATCTTTTTACTCCCTTCTTCTTG
ATAACAGCTACCATGACAACCCCGTGGTTTCCAAGGAGCTGAGAATAGAAGGAAACTAGCTTACATGAAA
ACAGACTGGCCTAAGGAGCAGCAGTTGCTGGTGGCTAATGGTGTAACCTGAGATGGCCCTCTGGTAGACA
CAGGATAGATAACTCTTTGGATAGCATGTCTTTTTTTCTGTTAATTAGTTGTGTACTCTGGCCTCTGTTA
TATCTTCACAATGGTGCTCTTTTCATGGGGTATTATCCATTTAGTCATCGGAGGTGATTTGAAGATCTTG
ATGTGTTTTAGAATGATGCACATTTTGTGTATTCCAATTTGTTTATTACTTATTTGGGGTTGCATCAGAA
ATGTCTGGAGAATAATTCTTTGATTATGACTCTTTTTTAAAATAGGAAAATTGGACATTAAGTATTACAA
ATGATATTAAACATTGGCTAGTTAGATGAACCAACCTATTGCGATTTTCTACAAGTATTCTGCCTTTGCA
GAAACAGATTTGGTGAATTTGAATCTCAATTTGAGTAATCTGCTTGATTGTTCTTTCTAGCTAATGGAAA
ATGATTTTACTTGCAATGTTATCTTGGTGTGTTAAGAGTTAGGTTTAACATAAAGGTTATTTTCTCCTGA
AATAGATCGCATAACAGAATGCACCAGTCATCAGCTATTCAGTTGGTAAGCTTCCAGGAAAAAGGACAGG
CAGAAAGAGTTTGAAACCTGAATAGCTCCCAGATTTTAGTCTTTTCCTGTTTTTGTTAACTTTGGGTTTA
AACAAAAGTCTGATTGGTTTTAATTGAATGACAGATTTGTACTACAGCTCTTTTGTTGTAAAGAGTTGTG
TTGTTCTTTTCCCCCAAAGTGGTCTCAGCAATATTTAAGGAGATGTAAGATCTTTACAAAAAGATACTTG
ATACTTGTTTTCAAATCAGTATACAAGATAAGCTTCCAGGCTGCACAGAGGGAGGAGAGGGAAAGTGTTT
TGTAAGAAACCAATCAAGATCAAGAACAGTGAAGTAATCCGTACCTTGTGTTTTGTTTTGATTTAATAAC
ATAACGAATAACCAACCCTTCCCTGAAAACCTCACATGCATACATACACATATATACACACACAAAGAGA
GTTAATCAACTGAAAGTATTTCCTTCATTTCTGATATAGAATTGCAATTTTAACACACATAAAGGATAAA
CTTTTAGAAACTTATCTTACAAAGTGTATTTTATAAAATTAAAGAAAATAAAATTAAGAATGTTCTCAAT
CAAATATCGTGTCCTTTGTGTGAATTGTTCTATTTGACTTCACAATAAAAAGTTAATAATTGTACCTTGT
TCAAGGAGCTCATTCATTTTTCAGGTTATCCAAGTCATTCTCATAACATTTTTCTGAAATAAATAGTAGA
TGAATAGATTACGTCTATTTTAATAGTTAAAGACACTAAGAAATAGAAGCAAAGTAATTTGCCCAAAGAA
ATCCAGTAAGTACATGTCTGAGCTTGGGTTAGAATGCAGATATTGAAACCAATTTATTGCCTACTTAGGT
TTATTTTCTCTTCAAAGTTGGGTTTCAGAGTGTTCAGAGCCAACTATGGCTAGTTTTTAATACCATAGTG
GTGCCCCAGTCCCTGGTGCATTTAGATTTCGATTTAGGCTATTGCCACCTTCTCTTTAAATTGTTTGGAT
ATTTCAGTAATGATCCCTTAGTACTTCATACATGACTAATATTTAGTTTTCTCTGGATAGTACTGGTTGG
AAGATTTCATGTTTAAAGGACAGAGCAGGTATGAAAAGGGCAATGCAAATGTAACAGGCTGTGGCAGGGC
AGTACTAAAATAAGTTAGTGACACCTACCACCCTGGATGGCCAGTTCACTAGCCCACTGGAGACATAGCA
GTAAAGCCCTTTCACAGCCCTAGAATCCCGGGTAATGCATCTCGAGGAATTCTACCGGGTAGGGGAGGCG
CTTTTCCCAAGGCAGTCTGGAGCATGCGCTTTAGCAGCCCCGCTGGGCACTTGGCGCTACACAAGTGGCC
TCTGGCCTCGCACACATTCCACATCCACCGGTAGGCGCCAACCGGCTCCGTTCTTTGGTGGCCCCTTCGC
GCCACCTTCTACTCCTCCCCTAGTCAGGAAGTTCCCCCCCGCCCCGCAGCTCGCGTCGTGCAGGACGTGA
CAAATGGAAGTAGCACGTCTCACTAGTCTCGTGCAGATGGACAGCACCGCTGAGCAATGGAAGCGGGTAG
GCCTTTGGGGCAGCGGCCAATAGCAGCTTTGCTCCTTCGCTTTCTGGGCTCAGAGGCTGGGAAGGGGTGG
GTCCGGGGGCGGGCTCAGGGGCGGGCTCAGGGGCGGGGCGGGCGCCCGAAGGTCCTCCGGAGGCCCGGCA
TTCTGCACGCTTCAAAAGCGCACGTCTGCCGCGCTGTTCTCCTCTTCCTCATCTCCGGGCCTTTCGACCT
GCAGCGACCCGCTTAACAGCGTCAACAGCGTGCCGCAGATCTTGGTGGCGTGAAACTCCCGCACCTCTTC
GGCAAGCGCCTTGTAGAAGCGCGTATGGCTTCGTACCCCTGCCATCAACACGCGTCTGCGTTCGACCAGG
CTGCGCGTTCTCGCGGCCATAGCAACCGACGTACGGCGTTGCGCCCTCGCCGGCAGCAAGAAGCCACGGA
AGTCCGCCTGGAGCAGAAAATGCCCACGCTACTGCGGGTTTATATAGACGGTCCTCACGGGATGGGGAAA
ACCACCACCACGCAACTGCTGGTGGCCCTGGGTTCGCGCGACGATATCGTCTACGTACCCGAGCCGATGA
CTTACTGGCAGGTGCTGGGGGCTTCCGAGACAATCGCGAACATCTACACCACACAACACCGCCTCGACCA
GGGTGAGATATCGGCCGGGGACGCGGCGGTGGTAATGACAAGCGCCCAGATAACAATGGGCATGCCTTAT
GCCGTGACCGACGCCGTTCTGGCTCCTCATATCGGGGGGGAGGCTGGGAGCTCACATGCCCCGCCCCCGG
CCCTCACCCTCATCTTCGACCGCCATCCCATCGCCGCCCTCCTGTGCTACCCGGCCGCGCGATACCTTAT
GGGCAGCATGACCCCCCAGGCCGTGCTGGCGTTCGTGGCCCTCATCCCGCCGACCTTGCCCGGCACAAAC
ATCGTGTTGGGGGCCCTTCCGGAGGACAGACACATCGACCGCCTGGCCAAACGCCAGCGCCCCGGCGAGC
GGCTTGACCTGGCTATGCTGGCCGCGATTCGCCGCGTTTACGGGCTGCTTGCCAATACGGTGCGGTATCT
GCAGGGCGGCGGGTCGTGGCGGGAGGATTGGGGACAGCTTTCGGGGACGGCCGTGCCGCCCCAGGGTGCC
GAGCCCCAGAGCAACGCGGGCCCACGACCCCATATCGGGGACACGTTATTTACCCTGTTTCGGGCCCCCG
AGTTGCTGGCCCCCAACGGCGACCTGTACAACGTGTTTGCCTGGGCCTTGGACGTCTTGGCCAAACGCCT
CCGTCCCATGCACGTCTTTATCCTGGATTACGACCAATCGCCCGCCGGCTGCCGGGACGCCCTGCTGCAA
CTTACCTCCGGGATGGTCCAGACCCACGTCACCACCCCCGGCTCCATACCGACGATCTGCGACCTGGCGC
GCACGTTTGCCCGGGAGATGGGGGAGGCTAACTGAAACACGGAAGGAGACAATACCGGAAGGAACCCGCG
CTATGACGGCAATAAAAAGACAGAATAAAACGCACGGGTGTTGGGTCGTTTGTTCATAAACGCGGGGTTC
GGTCCCAGGGCTGGCACTCTGTCGATACCCCACCGAGACCCCATTGGGGCCAATACGCCCGCGTTTCTTC
CTTTTCCCCACCCCACCCCCCAAGTTCGGGTGAAGGCCCAGGGCTCGCAGCCAACGTCGGGGCGGCAAGC
CCTGCCATAGCCACGGGCCCCGTGGGTTAGGGACGGGGTCCCCCATGGGGAATGGTTTATGGTTCGTGGG
GGTTATTATTTTGGGCGTTGCGTGGGGTCAGGTCCACGACTGGACTGAGCAGACAGACCCATGGTTTTTG
GATGGCCTGGGCATGGACCGCATGTACTGGCGCGACACGAACACCGGGCGTCTGTGGCTGCCAAACACCC
CCGACCCCCAAAAACCACCGCGCGGATTTCTGGCGCCGCCGGACGAACTAAACCTGACTACGGCATCTCT
GCCCCTTCTTCGCTGGTACGAGGAGCGCTTTTGTTTTGTATTGGTCACCACGGCCGAGTTTCCGCGGTGG
AGCTCCAATTCGCCCTATAGTGAGTCGTATTACGCGCGCTCACTGGCCGTCGTTTTACAACGTCGTGACT
GGGAAAACCCTGGCGTTACCCAACTTAATCGCCTTGCAGCACATCCCCCTTTCGCCAGCTGGCGTAATAG
CGAAGAGGCCCGCACCGATCGCCCTTCCCAACAGTTGCGCAGCCTGAATGGCGAATGGG
[124 nt withheld, positions 11540-11663]
C
[91 nt withheld, positions 11665-11755]
A
[49 nt withheld, positions 11757-11805]
CCTTTGACGTTGGAGTCCACGTTCTTT
[37 nt withheld, positions 11833-11869]
ACCCTATCTCGGTCTATTCTTTTGATTTATAAGGGATTTTGCCGATTTCGGCCTATTGGTTAAAAAATGA
GCTGATTTAACAAAAATTTAACGCGAATTTTAACAAAATATTAACGCTTACAATTTAGGTGGCACTTTTC
GGGGAAATGTGCGCGGAACCCCTATTTGTTTATTTTTCTAAATACATTCAAATATGTATCCGCTCATGAG
ACAATAACCCTGATAAATGCTTCAATAATATTGAAAAAGGAAGAGTATGAGTATTCAACATTTCCGTGTC
GCCCTTATTCCCTTTTTTGCGGCATTTTGCCTTCCTGTTTTTGCTCACCCAGAAACGCTGGTGAAAGTAA
AAGATGCTGAAGATCAGTTGGGTGCACGAGTGGGTTACATCGAACTGGATCTCAACAGCGGTAAGATCCT
TGAGAGTTTTCGCCCCGAAGAACGTTTTCCAATGATGAGCACTTTTAAAGTTCTGCTATGTGGCGCGGTA
TTATCCCGTATTGACGCCGGGCAAGAGCAACTCGGTCGCCGCATACACTATTCTCAGAATGACTTGGTTG
AGTACTCACCAGTCACAGAAAAGCATCTTACGGATGGCATGACAGTAAGAGAATTATGCAGTGCTGCCAT
AACCATGAGTGATAACACTGCGGCCAACTTACTTCTGACAACGATCGGAGGACCGAAGGAGCTAACCGCT
TTTTTGCACAACATGGGGGATCATGTAACTCGCCTTGATCGTTGGGAACCGGAGCTGAATGAAGCCATAC
CAAACGACGAGCGTGACACCACGATGCCTGTAGCAATGGCAACAACGTTGCGCAAACTATTAACTGGCGA
ACTACTTACTCTAGCTTCCCGGCAACAATTAATAGACTGGATGGAGGCGGATAAAGTTGCAGGACCACTT
CTGCGCTCGGCCCTTCCGGCTGGCTGGTTTATTGCTGATAAATCTGGAGCCGGTGAGCGTGGGTCTCGCG
GTATCATTGCAGCACTGGGGCCAGATGGTAAGCCCTCCCGTATCGTAGTTATCTACACGACGGGGAGTCA
GGCAACTATGGATGAACGAAATAGACAGATCGCTGAGATAGGTGCCTCACTGATTAAGCATTGGTAACTG
TCAGACCAAGTTTACTCATATATACTTTAGATTGATTTAAAACTTCATTTTTAATTTAAAAGGATCTAGG
TGAAGATCCTTTTTGATAATCTCATGACCAAAATCCCTTAACGTGAGTTTTCGTTCCACTGAGCGTCAGA
CCCCGTAGAAAAGATCAAAGGATCTTCTTGAGATCCTTTTTTTCTGCGCGTAATCTGCTGCTTGCAAACA
AAAAAACCACCGCTACCAGCGGTGGTTTGTTTGCCGGATCAAGAGCTACCAACTCTTTTTCCGAAGGTAA
CTGGCTTCAGCAGAGCGCAGATACCAAATACTGTTCTTCTAGTGTAGCCGTAGTTAGGCCACCACTTCAA
GAACTCTGTAGCACCGCCTACATACCTCGCTCTGCTAATCCTGTTACCAGTGGCTGCTGCCAGTGGCGAT
AAGTCGTGTCTTACCGGGTTGGACTCAAGACGATAGTTACCGGATAAGGCGCAGCGGTCGGGCTGAACGG
GGGGTTCGTGCACACAGCCCAGCTTGGAGCGAACGACCTACACCGAACTGAGATACCTACAGCGTGAGCT
ATGAGAAAGCGCCACGCTTCCCGAAGGGAGAAAGGCGGACAGGTATCCGGTAAGCGGCAGGGTCGGAACA
GGAGAGCGCACGAGGGAGCTTCCAGGGGGAAACGCCTGGTATCTTTATAGTCCTGTCGGGTTTCGCCACC
TCTGACTTGAGCGTCGATTTTTGTGATGCTCGTCAGGGGGGCGGAGCCTATGGAAAAACGCCAGCAACGC
GGCCTTTTTACGGTTCCTGGCCTTTTGCTGGCCTTTTGCTCACATGTTCTTTCCTGCGTTATCCCCTGAT
TCTGTGGATAACCGTATTACCGCCTTTGAGTGAGCTGATACCGCTCGCCGCAGCCGAACGACCGAGCGCA
GCGAGTCAGTGAGCGAGGAAGCGGAAGAGCGCCCAATACGCAAACCGCCTCTCCCCGCGCGTTGGCCGAT
TCATTAATGCAGCTGGCACGACAGGTTTCCCGACTGGAAAGCGGGCAGTGAGCGCAACGCAATTAATGTG
AGTTAGCTCACTCATTAGGCACCCCAGGCTTTACACTTTATGCTCCCGGCTCGTATGTTGTGTGGAATTG
TGAGCGGATAACAATTTCACACA
